>Addgene plasmid #130782 | pMSCVbsd-PPARD-T425A | addgene full sequence | sequence record 255748 | Addgene NGS Result
AATGAAAGACCCCACCTGTAGGTTTGGCAAGCTAGCTTAAGTAACGCCATTTTGCAAGGCATGGAAAATA
CATAACTGAGAATAGAGAAGTTCAGATCAAGGTTAGGAACAGAGAGACAGCAGAATATGGGCCAAACAGG
ATATCTGTGGTAAGCAGTTCCTGCCCCGGCTCAGGGCCAAGAACAGATGGTCCCCAGATGCGGTCCCGCC
CTCAGCAGTTTCTAGAGAACCATCAGATGTTTCCAGGGTGCCCCAAGGACCTGAAATGACCCTGTGCCTT
ATTTGAACTAACCAATCAGTTCGCTTCTCGCTTCTGTTCGCGCGCTTCTGCTCCCCGAGCTCAATAAAAG
AGCCCACAACCCCTCACTCGGCGCGCCAGTCCTCCGATAGACTGCGTCGCCCGGGTACCCGTATTCCCAA
TAAAGCCTCTTGCTGTTTGCATCCGAATCGTGGACTCGCTGATCCTTGGGAGGGTCTCCTCAGATTGATT
GACTGCCCACCTCGGGGGTCTTTCATTTGGAGGTTCCACCGAGATTTGGAGACCCCTGCCCAGGGACCAC
CGACCCCCCCGCCGGGAGGTAAGCTGGCCAGCGGTCGTTTCGTGTCTGTCTCTGTCTTTGTGCGTGTTTG
TGCCGGCATCTAATGTTTGCGCCTGCGTCTGTACTAGTTAGCTAACTAGCTCTGTATCTGGCGGACCCGT
GGTGGAACTGACGAGTTCTGAACACCCGGCCGCAACCCTGGGAGACGTCCCAGGGACTTTGGGGGCCGTT
TTTGTGGCCCGACCTGAGGAAGGGAGTCGATGTGGAATCCGACCCCGTCAGGATATGTGGTTCTGGTAGG
AGACGAGAACCTAAAACAGTTCCCGCCTCCGTCTGAATTTTTGCTTTCGGTTTGGAACCGAAGCCGCGCG
TCTTGTCTGCTGCAGCGCTGCAGCATCGTTCTGTGTTGTCTCTGTCTGACTGTGTTTCTGTATTTGTCTG
AAAATTAGGGCCAGACTGTTACCACTCCCTTAAGTTTGACCTTAGGTCACTGGAAAGATGTCGAGCGGAT
CGCTCACAACCAGTCGGTAGATGTCAAGAAGAGACGTTGGGTTACCTTCTGCTCTGCAGAATGGCCAACC
TTTAACGTCGGATGGCCGCGAGACGGCACCTTTAACCGAGACCTCATCACCCAGGTTAAGATCAAGGTCT
TTTCACCTGGCCCGCATGGACACCCAGACCAGGTCCCCTACATCGTGACCTGGGAAGCCTTGGCTTTTGA
CCCCCCTCCCTGGGTCAAGCCCTTTGTACACCCTAAGCCTCCGCCTCCTCTTCCTCCATCCGCCCCGTCT
CTCCCCCTTGAACCTCCTCGTTCGACCCCGCCTCGATCCTCCCTTTATCCAGCCCTCACTCCTTCTCTAG
GCGCCGGAATTAGATCCACTAGTAACGGCCGCCAGTGTGCTGGAATTCGCCCTTAGGTGTGGCGCCGAGG
GGAGATCAGCCATGGAGCAGCCACAGGAGGAAGCCCCTGAGGTCCGGGAAGAGGAGGAGAAAGAGGAAGT
GGCAGAGGCAGAAGGAGCCCCAGAGCTCAATGGGGGACCACAGCATGCACTTCCTTCCAGCAGCTACACA
GACCTCTCCCGGAGCTCCTCGCCACCCTCACTGCTGGACCAACTGCAGATGGGCTGTGACGGGGCCTCAT
GCGGCAGCCTCAACATGGAGTGCCGGGTGTGCGGGGACAAGGCATCGGGCTTCCACTACGGTGTTCATGC
ATGTGAGGGGTGCAAGGGCTTCTTCCGTCGTACGATCCGCATGAAGCTGGAGTACGAGAAGTGTGAGCGC
AGCTGCAAGATTCAGAAGAAGAACCGCAACAAGTGCCAGTACTGCCGCTTCCAGAAGTGCCTGGCACTGG
GCATGTCACACAACGCTATCCGTTTTGGTCGGATGCCGGAGGCTGAGAAGAGGAAGCTGGTGGCAGGGCT
GACTGCAAACGAGGGGAGCCAGTACAACCCACAGGTGGCCGACCTGAAGGCCTTCTCCAAGCACATCTAC
AATGCCTACCTGAAAAACTTCAACATGACCAAAAAGAAGGCCCGCAGCATCCTCACCGGCAAAGCCAGCC
ACACGGCGCCCTTTGTGATCCACGACATCGAGACATTGTGGCAGGCAGAGAAGGGGCTGGTGTGGAAGCA
GTTGGTGAATGGCCTGCCTCCCTACAAGGAGATCAGCGTGCACGTCTTCTACCGCTGCCAGTGCACCACA
GTGGAGACCGTGCGGGAGCTCACTGAGTTCGCCAAGAGCATCCCCAGCTTCAGCAGCCTCTTCCTCAACG
ACCAGGTTACCCTTCTCAAGTATGGCGTGCACGAGGCCATCTTCGCCATGCTGGCCTCTATCGTCAACAA
GGACGGGCTGCTGGTAGCCAACGGCAGTGGCTTTGTCACCCGTGAGTTCCTGCGCAGCCTCCGCAAACCC
TTCAGTGATATCATTGAGCCTAAGTTTGAATTTGCTGTCAAGTTCAACGCCCTGGAACTTGATGACAGTG
ACCTGGCCCTATTCATTGCGGCCATCATTCTGTGTGGAGACCGGCCAGGCCTCATGAACGTTCCACGGGT
GGAGGCTATCCAGGACACCATCCTGCGTGCCCTCGAATTCCACCTGCAGGCCAACCACCCTGATGCCCAG
TACCTCTTCCCCAAGCTGCTGCAGAAGATGGCTGACCTGCGGCAACTGGTCACCGAGCACGCCCAGATGA
TGCAGCGGATCAAGAAGACCGAAGCCGAGACCTCGCTGCACCCTCTGCTCCAGGAGATCTACAAGGACAT
GTACTAACGGCGGCACCCAGGCCTCCCTGCAGACTCCAATGGGGCCAGCACTGGAGGGGCCCACCCACAT
GACTTTTCCATTGACCAGCTCTCAAGGGCGAATTCTGCAGATATCCATCACACTGGCGGCCGCTCGAGGT
TAACGAATTCTACCGGGTAGGGGAGGCGCTTTTCCCAAGGCAGTCTGGAGCATGCGCTTTAGCAGCCCCG
CTGGGCACTTGGCGCTACACAAGTGGCCTCTGGCCTCGCACACATTCCACATCCACCGGTAGGCGCCAAC
CGGCTCCGTTCTTTGGTGGCCCCTTCGCGCCACCTTCTACTCCTCCCCTAGTCAGGAAGTTCCCCCCCGC
CCCGCAGCTCGCGTCGTGCAGGACGTGACAAATGGAAGTAGCACGTCTCACTAGTCTCGTGCAGATGGAC
AGCACCGCTGAGCAATGGAAGCGGGTAGGCCTTTGGGGCAGCGGCCAATAGCAGCTTTGCTCCTTCGCTT
TCTGGGCTCAGAGGCTGGGAAGGGGTGGGTCCGGGGGCGGGCTCAGGGGCGGGCTCAGGGGCGGGGCGGG
CGCCCGAAGGTCCTCCGGAGGCCCGGCATTCTGCACGCTTCAAAAGCGCACGTCTGCCGCGCTGTTCTCC
TCTTCCTCATCTCCGGGCCTTTCGACCTGCAGCCCAAGCTTACCATGGCCAAGCCTTTGTCTCAAGAAGA
ATCCACCCTCATTGAAAGAGCAACGGCTACAATCAACAGCATCCCCATCTCTGAAGACTACAGCGTCGCC
AGCGCAGCTCTCTCTAGCGACGGCCGCATCTTCACTGGTGTCAATGTATATCATTTTACTGGGGGACCTT
GTGCAGAACTCGTGGTGCTGGGCACTGCTGCTGCTGCGGCAGCTGGCAACCTGACTTGTATCGTCGCGAT
CGGAAATGAGAACAGGGGCATCTTGAGCCCCTGCGGACGGTGCCGACAGGTGCTTCTCGATCTGCATCCT
GGGATCAAAGCCATAGTGAAGGACAGTGATGGACAGCCGACGGCAGTTGGGATTCGTGAATTGCTGCCCT
CTGGTTATGTGTGGGAGGGCTAATCGATAAAATAAAAGATTTTATTTAGTCTCCAGAAAAAGGGGGGAAT
GAAAGACCCCACCTGTAGGTTTGGCAAGCTAGAGAACCATCAGATGTTTCCAGGGTGCCCCAAGGACCTG
AAATGACCCTGTGCCTTATTTGAACTAACCAATCAGTTCGCTTCTCGCTTCTGTTCGCGCGCTTCTGCTC
CCCGAGCTCAATAAAAGAGCCCACAACCCCTCACTCGGCGCGCCAGTCCTCCGATAGACTGCGTCGCCCG
GGTACCCGTGTATCCAATAAACCCTCTTGCAGTTGCATCCGACTTGTGGTCTCGCTGTTCCTTGGGAGGG
TCTCCTCTGAGTGATTGACTACCCGTCAGCGGGGGTCTTTCATGGGTAACAGTTTCTTGAAGTTGGAGAA
CAACATTCTGAGGGTAGGAGTCGAATATTAAGTAATCCTGACTCAATTAGCCACTGTTTTGAATCCACAT
ACTCCAATACTCCTGAAATAGTTCATTATGGACAGCGCAGAAAGAGCTGGGGAGAATTGTGAAATTGTTA
TCCGCTCACAATTCCACACAACATACGAGCCGGAAGCATAAAGTGTAAAGCCTGGGGTGCCTAATGAGTG
AGCTAACTCACATTAATTGCGTTGCGCTCACTGCCCGCTTTCCAGTCGGGAAACCTGTCGTGCCAGCTGC
ATTAATGAATCGGCCAACGCGCGGGGAGAGGCGGTTTGCGTATTGGGCGCTCTTCCGCTTCCTCGCTCAC
TGACTCGCTGCGCTCGGTCGTTCGGCTGCGGCGAGCGGTATCAGCTCACTCAAAGGCGGTAATACGGTTA
TCCACAGAATCAGGGGATAACGCAGGAAAGAACATGTGAGCAAAAGGCCAGCAAAAGGCCAGGAACCGTA
AAAAGGCCGCGTTGCTGGCGTTTTTCCATAGGCTCCGCCCCCCTGACGAGCATCACAAAAATCGACGCTC
AAGTCAGAGGTGGCGAAACCCGACAGGACTATAAAGATACCAGGCGTTTCCCCCTGGAAGCTCCCTCGTG
CGCTCTCCTGTTCCGACCCTGCCGCTTACCGGATACCTGTCCGCCTTTCTCCCTTCGGGAAGCGTGGCGC
TTTCTCATAGCTCACGCTGTAGGTATCTCAGTTCGGTGTAGGTCGTTCGCTCCAAGCTGGGCTGTGTGCA
CGAACCCCCCGTTCAGCCCGACCGCTGCGCCTTATCCGGTAACTATCGTCTTGAGTCCAACCCGGTAAGA
CACGACTTATCGCCACTGGCAGCAGCCACTGGTAACAGGATTAGCAGAGCGAGGTATGTAGGCGGTGCTA
CAGAGTTCTTGAAGTGGTGGCCTAACTACGGCTACACTAGAAGAACAGTATTTGGTATCTGCGCTCTGCT
GAAGCCAGTTACCTTCGGAAAAAGAGTTGGTAGCTCTTGATCCGGCAAACAAACCACCGCTGGTAGCGGT
GGTTTTTTTGTTTGCAAGCAGCAGATTACGCGCAGAAAAAAAGGATCTCAAGAAGATCCTTTGATCTTTT
CTACGGGGTCTGACGCTCAGTGGAACGAAAACTCACGTTAAGGGATTTTGGTCATGAGATTATCAAAAAG
GATCTTCACCTAGATCCTTTTAAATTAAAAATGAAGTTTTAAATCAATCTAAAGTATATATGAGTAAACT
TGGTCTGACAGTTACCAATGCTTAATCAGTGAGGCACCTATCTCAGCGATCTGTCTATTTCGTTCATCCA
TAGTTGCCTGACTCCCCGTCGTGTAGATAACTACGATACGGGAGGGCTTACCATCTGGCCCCAGTGCTGC
AATGATACCGCGAGACCCACGCTCACCGGCTCCAGATTTATCAGCAATAAACCAGCCAGCCGGAAGGGCC
GAGCGCAGAAGTGGTCCTGCAACTTTATCCGCCTCCATCCAGTCTATTAATTGTTGCCGGGAAGCTAGAG
TAAGTAGTTCGCCAGTTAATAGTTTGCGCAACGTTGTTGCCATTGCTACAGGCATCGTGGTGTCACGCTC
GTCGTTTGGTATGGCTTCATTCAGCTCCGGTTCCCAACGATCAAGGCGAGTTACATGATCCCCCATGTTG
TGCAAAAAAGCGGTTAGCTCCTTCGGTCCTCCGATCGTTGTCAGAAGTAAGTTGGCCGCAGTGTTATCAC
TCATGGTTATGGCAGCACTGCATAATTCTCTTACTGTCATGCCATCCGTAAGATGCTTTTCTGTGACTGG
TGAGTACTCAACCAAGTCATTCTGAGAATAGTGTATGCGGCGACCGAGTTGCTCTTGCCCGGCGTCAATA
CGGGATAATACCGCGCCACATAGCAGAACTTTAAAAGTGCTCATCATTGGAAAACGTTCTTCGGGGCGAA
AACTCTCAAGGATCTTACCGCTGTTGAGATCCAGTTCGATGTAACCCACTCGTGCACCCAACTGATCTTC
AGCATCTTTTACTTTCACCAGCGTTTCTGGGTGAGCAAAAACAGGAAGGCAAAATGCCGCAAAAAAGGGA
ATAAGGGCGACACGGAAATGTTGAATACTCATACTCTTCCTTTTTCAATATTATTGAAGCATTTATCAGG
GTTATTGTCTCATGAGCGGATACATATTTGAATGTATTTAGAAAAATAAACAAATAGGGGTTCCGCGCAC
ATTTCCCCGAAAAGTGCCACCTGACGTCTAAGAAACCATTATTATCATGACATTAACCTATAAAAATAGG
CGTATCACGAGGCCCTTTCGTCTCGCGCGTTTCGGTGATGACGGTGAAAACCTCTGACACATGCAGCTCC
CGGAGACGGTCACAGCTTGTCTGTAAGCGGATGCCGGGAGCAGACAAGCCCGTCAGGGCGCGTCAGCGGG
TGTTGGCGGGTGTCGGGGCTGGCTTAACTATGCGGCATCAGAGCAGATTGTACTGAGAGTGCACCATATG
CGGTGTGAAATACCGCACAGATGCGTAAGGAGAAAATACCGCATCAGGCGCCATTCGCCATTCAGGCTGC
GCAACTGTTGGGAAGGGCGATCGGTGCGGGCCTCTTCGCTATTACGCCAGCTGGCGAAAGGGGGATGTGC
TGCAAGGCGATTAAGTTGGGTAACGCCAGGGTTTTCCCAGTCACGACGTTGTAAAACGACGGCGCAAGGA
ATGGTGCATGCAAGGAGATGGCGCCCAACAGTCCCCCGGCCACGGGGCCTGCCACCATACCCACGCCGAA
ACAAGCGCTCATGAGCCCGAAGTGGCGAGCCCGATCTTCCCCATCGGTGATGTCGGCGATATAGGCGCCA
GCAACCGCACCTGTGGCGCCGGTGATGCCGGCCACGATGCGTCCGGCGTAGAGGCGATTAGTCCAATTTG
TTAAAGACAGGATATCAGTGGTCCAGGCTCTAGTTTTGACTCAACAATATCACCAGCTGAAGCCTATAGA
GTACGAGCCATAGATAAAATAAAAGATTTTATTTAGTCTCCAGAAAAAGGGGGG
Features (pLannotate 1.2.2; 20 found; start..end, strand, type, name):
      1..517     +  LTR            5' LTR: 5' long terminal repeat from murine embryonic stem cell virus
    581..922     +  misc_feature   MESV Ψ: packaging signal of murine embryonic stem cell virus
    989..1405    +  CDS            gag (truncated): truncated Moloney murine leukemia virus (MMLV) gag gene lacking the start codon
   1482..2804    +  CDS            PPARD: PPARD_HUMAN - Also known as NR1C2, PPARB. Experimental evidence at protein level: Swiss-Prot protein existence level 1. Ligand-activated transcription factor. Receptor that binds peroxisome proliferators such as hypolipidemic drugs and fatty acids. Has a preference for poly-unsaturated fatty acids, such as gamma- linoleic acid and eicosapentanoic acid. Once activated by a ligand, the receptor binds to promoter elements of target genes. Regulates the peroxisomal beta-oxidation pathway of fatty acids. Functions as transcription activator for the acyl-CoA oxidase gene. Decreases expression of NPC
   2955..3454    +  promoter       PGK promoter: mouse phosphoglycerate kinase 1 promoter
   3475..3873    +  CDS            BSD: blasticidin S deaminase; Aspergillus terreus BSD; confers resistance to blasticidin
   3918..3952    +  LTR            3' LTR (ΔU3) (fragment): self-inactivating 3' long terminal repeat (LTR) from Moloney murine leukemia virus
   3949..4243    +  LTR            3' LTR (ΔU3) (fragment): self-inactivating 3' long terminal repeat (LTR) from Moloney murine leukemia virus
   4405..4421    -  protein_bind   lac operator: The lac repressor binds to the lac operator to inhibit transcription in E. coli. This inhibition can be relieved by adding lactose or isopropyl-β-D-thiogalactopyranoside (IPTG). lac repressor encoded by lacI
   4429..4459    -  promoter       lac promoter: promoter for the E. coli lac operon
   4474..4495    -  protein_bind   CAP binding site: CAP binding activates transcription in the presence of cAMP. E. coli catabolite activator protein
   4508..4600    -  CDS            lacI (fragment): lac repressor; lacI; The lac repressor binds to the lac operator to inhibit transcription in E. coli. This inhibition can be relieved by adding lactose or isopropyl-β-D-thiogalactopyranoside (IPTG).
   4783..5371    -  rep_origin     ori: high-copy-number ColE1/pMB1/pBR322/pUC origin of replication
   5542..6402    -  CDS            AmpR: β-lactamase; bla; confers resistance to ampicillin, carbenicillin, and related antibiotics
   6403..6507    -  promoter       AmpR promoter: bla
   6602..6637    +  CDS            rop (fragment): Rop protein, which maintains plasmids at low copy number; rop
   6739..6838    +  misc_feature   bom (fragment): basis of mobility region from pBR322
   6844..6993    -  CDS            lacZα (fragment): LacZα fragment of β-galactosidase; lacZ fragment
   6993..7194    -  CDS            TcR (fragment): tetracycline efflux protein; tet; confers resistance to tetracycline
   7195..7293    +  CDS            env (fragment): murine leukemia virus gPr80 envelope polyprotein precursor; env; proteolytically cleaved into gp70SU and p15TM subunits
