[The description below was written by a language model from this plasmid's Addgene catalogue record and pLannotate feature annotations shown in this document.]
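Description:
pMSCVbsd-PPARD-T425A is a 7,334 bp gammaretroviral expression vector built on the pMSCVbsd backbone, a murine stem cell virus-type plasmid, and is intended for stable delivery of a mutant human PPARD cDNA into mammalian cells by retroviral transduction. In bacteria it is maintained through a high-copy ColE1/pUC-type origin and selected with ampicillin via the β-lactamase gene and its own promoter. The rest of the plasmid backbone carries only non-functional remnants of earlier cloning vectors (fragments of lacI, lacZα, rop, bom, TcR and a short piece of env), along with a lac promoter/operator segment.

The transferred region begins with the murine embryonic stem cell virus 5' LTR, followed by the Ψ packaging signal and a truncated gag sequence lacking its start codon, which together promote efficient encapsidation of the genomic RNA in packaging cells that supply the viral proteins in trans. The PPARD open reading frame, encoding the ligand-activated nuclear receptor PPARβ/δ with a T425A substitution introduced by PCR mutagenesis, sits directly downstream with no dedicated internal promoter annotated, so its expression is presumably driven by the 5' LTR. It was inserted between BglII (destroyed in cloning) and XhoI sites, and no epitope tag is annotated. A mouse PGK promoter then drives the blasticidin S deaminase gene, allowing selection of transduced cells with blasticidin. The 3' LTR region was matched by the annotation tool only as two fragments labelled as a ΔU3 self-inactivating LTR. Whether this reflects a truly deleted U3 or simply partial similarity is not clear from the record. The functional consequence of T425A is not stated, but the construct is suited to comparing the mutant with wild-type PPARD in studies of receptor-mediated transcriptional regulation.
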