Addgene plasmid #130782: pMSCVbsd-PPARD-T425A
Purpose: Vector encoding PPARD cDNA for retroviral transduction
Depositing lab: Till Adhikary. Depositing organization: Philipps-Universitaet Marburg. Publication: PPARbeta/delta recruits NCOR and regulates transcription reinitiation of ANGPTL4. Legrand N, Bretscher CL, Zielke S, Wilke B, Daude M, Fritz B, Diederich WE, Adhikary T. Nucleic Acids Res. 2019 Oct 10;47(18):9573-9591. doi: 10.1093/nar/gkz685. PubMed 31428774.
Backbone
  Vector backbone: pMSCVbsd
  Vector type: Retroviral
  Selectable markers: Blasticidin
Growth in bacteria
  Bacterial resistance: Ampicillin, 100 μg/mL
  Growth temperature: 37°C
  Growth strain: NEB Stable
  Copy number: High Copy
Gene/Insert
  Gene/Insert name: PPARD T425A
  Species: H. sapiens (human)
  Mutation: T425A
  Entrez Gene: PPARD (a.k.a. FAAR, NR1C2, NUC1, NUCI, NUCII, PPARB)
  Cloning method: Restriction Enzyme; 5′ cloning site BglII (destroyed during cloning); 3′ cloning site XhoI (not destroyed)
  Sequencing primers: 5′ pMSCVseqfw (CCCTTGAACCTCCTCGTTCGACC); 3′ pMSCVseqrv (GAGACGTGCTACTTCCATTTGTC)
Terms and licenses: Academic/Nonprofit Terms; Industry Terms: Not Available to Industry
Depositor comments: Generated by PCR mutagenesis. Please visit https://www.biorxiv.org/content/10.1101/525576v2 for BioRxiv preprint.
How to cite: pMSCVbsd-PPARD-T425A was a gift from Till Adhikary (Addgene plasmid # 130782 ; http://n2t.net/addgene:130782 ; RRID:Addgene_130782)
