>Addgene plasmid #130782 | pMSCVbsd-PPARD-T425A | depositor partial sequence | sequence record 250293 | PPARD T425A
ATGGAGCAGCCACAGGAGGAAGCCCCTGAGGTCCGGGAAGAGGAGGAGAAAGAGGAAGTGGCAGAGGCAG
AAGGAGCCCCAGAGCTCAATGGGGGACCACAGCATGCACTTCCTTCCAGCAGCTACACAGACCTCTCCCG
GAGCTCCTCGCCACCCTCACTGCTGGACCAACTGCAGATGGGCTGTGACGGGGCCTCATGCGGCAGCCTC
AACATGGAGTGCCGGGTGTGCGGGGACAAGGCATCGGGCTTCCACTACGGTGTTCATGCATGTGAGGGGT
GCAAGGGCTTCTTCCGTCGTACGATCCGCATGAAGCTGGAGTACGAGAAGTGTGAGCGCAGCTGCAAGAT
TCAGAAGAAGAACCGCAACAAGTGCCAGTACTGCCGCTTCCAGAAGTGCCTGGCACTGGGCATGTCACAC
AACGCTATCCGTTTTGGTCGGATGCCGGAGGCTGAGAAGAGGAAGCTGGTGGCAGGGCTGACTGCAAACG
AGGGGAGCCAGTACAACCCACAGGTGGCCGACCTGAAGGCCTTCTCCAAGCACATCTACAATGCCTACCT
GAAAAACTTCAACATGACCAAAAAGAAGGCCCGCAGCATCCTCACCGGCAAAGCCAGCCACACGGCGCCC
TTTGTGATCCACGACATCGAGACATTGTGGCAGGCAGAGAAGGGGCTGGTGTGGAAGCAGTTGGTGAATG
GCCTGCCTCCCTACAAGGAGATCAGCGTGCACGTCTTCTACCGCTGCCAGTGCACCACAGTGGAGACCGT
GCGGGAGCTCACTGAGTTCGCCAAGAGCATCCCCAGCTTCAGCAGCCTCTTCCTCAACGACCAGGTTACC
CTTCTCAAGTATGGCGTGCACGAGGCCATCTTCGCCATGCTGGCCTCTATCGTCAACAAGGACGGGCTGC
TGGTAGCCAACGGCAGTGGCTTTGTCACCCGTGAGTTCCTGCGCAGCCTCCGCAAACCCTTCAGTGATAT
CATTGAGCCTAAGTTTGAATTTGCTGTCAAGTTCAACGCCCTGGAACTTGATGACAGTGACCTGGCCCTA
TTCATTGCGGCCATCATTCTGTGTGGAGACCGGCCAGGCCTCATGAACGTTCCACGGGTGGAGGCTATCC
AGGACACCATCCTGCGTGCCCTCGAATTCCACCTGCAGGCCAACCACCCTGATGCCCAGTACCTCTTCCC
CAAGCTGCTGCAGAAGATGGCTGACCTGCGGCAACTGGTCACCGAGCACGCCCAGATGATGCAGCGGATC
AAGAAGACCGAAGCCGAGACCTCGCTGCACCCTCTGCTCCAGGAGATCTACAAGGACATGTACTAA
